Addgene plasmid #77042: RBKS gRNA (BRDN0001146999)
Purpose: 3rd generation lentiviral gRNA plasmid targeting human RBKS
Depositing lab: John Doench & David Root. Depositing organization: Broad Institute. Publication: Optimized sgRNA design to maximize activity and minimize off-target effects of CRISPR-Cas9. Doench JG, Fusi N, Sullender M, Hegde M, Vaimberg EW, Donovan KF, Smith I, Tothova Z, Wilen C, Orchard R, Virgin HW, Listgarten J, Root DE. Nat Biotechnol. 2016 Jan 18. doi: 10.1038/nbt.3437. PubMed 26780180.
Backbone
  Vector backbone: lentiGuide-Puro
  Backbone manufacturer: Zhang Lab (Addgene plasmid # 52963)
  Vector type: Mammalian Expression, Lentiviral, CRISPR
  Selectable markers: Puromycin
Growth in bacteria
  Bacterial resistance: Ampicillin, 100 μg/mL
  Growth temperature: 37°C
  Growth strain: DH5alpha
  Copy number: High Copy
Gene/Insert
  Gene/Insert name: RBKS (alt names: RBKS; NM_001287580.1)
  gRNA/shRNA sequence: TCTGAGAGGGTGTAGAACTG
  Species: H. sapiens (human)
  Entrez Gene: RBKS (a.k.a. RBSK, RK)
  Promoter: hU6
  Cloning method: Unknown
  Sequencing primers: 5′ U6-F; 3′ pS2-R
Terms and licenses: Academic/Nonprofit Terms; Industry Terms: Not Available to Industry
Depositor comments: The gRNA was designed to target the following Genbank reference sequence(s): NM_001287580.1,NM_022128.2. Note that this plasmid does NOT contain Cas9. It should be used in conjunction with lentiCas9-Blast (Addgene #52962) or otherwise with cell lines already expressing Cas9. Browse the full kinome gRNA library at http://www.addgene.org/pooled-library/broadgpp-human-kinome/ or visit http://www.broadinstitute.org/rnai/public/ for detailed protocols and information.
How to cite: RBKS gRNA (BRDN0001146999) was a gift from John Doench & David Root (Addgene plasmid # 77042 ; http://n2t.net/addgene:77042 ; RRID:Addgene_77042)
