[The description below was written by a language model from this plasmid's Addgene catalogue record and pLannotate feature annotations shown in this document.]
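Description:
RBKS gRNA (BRDN0001146999) is a third-generation lentiviral single-guide RNA plasmid built on the lentiGuide-Puro backbone and designed to target human RBKS (ribokinase, also known as RBSK or RK). It is one clone from a human kinome gRNA collection. In bacteria the 8.3 kb plasmid is maintained at high copy through a ColE1/pUC-type origin and selected with ampicillin via the β-lactamase gene. An f1 origin, lac regulatory remnants and T7/T3 promoters are carried over from the cloning backbone.

The lentiviral transfer cassette begins with an RSV promoter fused to a truncated HIV-1 5' LTR, which makes genomic RNA production Tat-independent. This is followed by the Ψ packaging signal with a partial gag region and the Rev response element. Within the packaged region, a human U6 RNA polymerase III promoter drives the RBKS-specific spacer joined to the Streptococcus pyogenes Cas9 guide RNA scaffold. A cPPT/CTS element, which aids nuclear import of the viral genome, sits downstream of it. A separate EF-1α core promoter with its intron A expresses puromycin N-acetyltransferase for selection of transduced mammalian cells, and a WPRE enhances that transcript's expression. The cassette ends in a self-inactivating ΔU3 3' LTR, followed by an SV40 polyadenylation signal and an SV40 origin.

The plasmid does not encode Cas9, so it is meant to be used alongside a separate Cas9 lentiviral vector or in cells that already express Cas9. In those cells the guide directs cleavage at RBKS for knockout studies. According to the depositor, the guide was designed against two RBKS reference transcripts.
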