Features (pLannotate 1.2.2; 29 found; start..end, strand, type, name):
     14..80      +  CDS            small t antigen (fragment): SV40 (simian virus 40) small t antigen
    106..317     +  promoter       EF-1α core promoter: core promoter for human elongation factor EF-1α
    318..1256    +  intron         EF-1α intron A: intron upstream of the start codon of human EF-1α
   1278..1877    +  CDS            PuroR (fragment): puromycin N-acetyltransferase; pac from Streptomyces; confers resistance to puromycin
   1893..2481    +  misc_feature   WPRE: woodchuck hepatitis virus posttranscriptional regulatory element
   2532..2551    +  misc_feature   cPPT/CTS (fragment): central polypurine tract and central termination sequence of HIV-1
   2553..2786    +  LTR            3' LTR (ΔU3): self-inactivating 3' long terminal repeat (LTR) from HIV-1
   2864..2985    +  polyA_signal   SV40 poly(A) signal: SV40 polyadenylation signal
   3025..3160    +  rep_origin     SV40 ori: SV40 origin of replication
   3181..3199    -  promoter       T7 promoter: promoter for bacteriophage T7 RNA polymerase
   3207..3362    +  CDS            lacZα (fragment): LacZα fragment of β-galactosidase; lacZ fragment
   3367..3795    +  rep_origin     f1 ori (sequence partly withheld): f1 bacteriophage origin of replication; arrow indicates direction of (+) strand synthesis
   3848..3952    +  promoter       AmpR promoter: bla
   3953..4813    +  CDS            AmpR: β-lactamase; bla; confers resistance to ampicillin, carbenicillin, and related antibiotics
   4984..5572    +  rep_origin     ori: high-copy-number ColE1/pMB1/pBR322/pUC origin of replication
   5755..5847    +  CDS            lacI (fragment): lac repressor; lacI; The lac repressor binds to the lac operator to inhibit transcription in E. coli. This inhibition can be relieved by adding lactose or isopropyl-β-D-thiogalactopyranoside (IPTG).
   5860..5881    +  protein_bind   CAP binding site: CAP binding activates transcription in the presence of cAMP. E. coli catabolite activator protein
   5896..5926    +  promoter       lac promoter: promoter for the E. coli lac operon
   5934..5950    +  protein_bind   lac operator: The lac repressor binds to the lac operator to inhibit transcription in E. coli. This inhibition can be relieved by adding lactose or isopropyl-β-D-thiogalactopyranoside (IPTG). lac repressor encoded by lacI
   5995..6013    +  promoter       T3 promoter: promoter for bacteriophage T3 RNA polymerase
   6041..6267    +  promoter       RSV promoter: Rous sarcoma virus enhancer/promoter
   6268..6448    +  LTR            5' LTR (truncated): truncated 5' long terminal repeat (LTR) from HIV-1
   6495..6620    +  misc_feature   HIV-1 Ψ: packaging signal of human immunodeficiency virus type 1
   6604..6967    +  CDS            HIV-1 gag (fragment): gag protein from human immunodeficiency virus 1; gag
   7113..7346    +  misc_feature   RRE: The Rev response element (RRE) of HIV-1 allows for Rev-dependent mRNA export from the nucleus to the cytoplasm.
   7723..7749    +  CDS            Rev (fragment): human immunodeficiency virus 1 (HIV-1) Rev protein; rev; enhances nuclear export of unspliced and incompletely spliced viral mRNAs
   7753..7993    +  promoter       U6 promoter: RNA polymerase III promoter for human U6 snRNA
   8023..8098    +  misc_RNA       gRNA scaffold: guide RNA scaffold for the Streptococcus pyogenes CRISPR/Cas9 system
   8154..8271    +  misc_feature   cPPT/CTS: central polypurine tract and central termination sequence of HIV-1
>Addgene plasmid #77042 | RBKS gRNA (BRDN0001146999) | addgene full sequence | sequence record 187004 | Addgene Assembled Sequence
CCCGGGTGCAAAGATGGATAAAGTTTTAAACAGAGAGGAATCTTTGCAGCTAATGGACCTTCTAGGTCTT
GAAAGGAGTGGGAATTGGCTCCGGTGCCCGTCAGTGGGCAGAGCGCACATCGCCCACAGTCCCCGAGAAG
TTGGGGGGAGGGGTCGGCAATTGATCCGGTGCCTAGAGAAGGTGGCGCGGGGTAAACTGGGAAAGTGATG
TCGTGTACTGGCTCCGCCTTTTTCCCGAGGGTGGGGGAGAACCGTATATAAGTGCAGTAGTCGCCGTGAA
CGTTCTTTTTCGCAACGGGTTTGCCGCCAGAACACAGGTAAGTGCCGTGTGTGGTTCCCGCGGGCCTGGC
CTCTTTACGGGTTATGGCCCTTGCGTGCCTTGAATTACTTCCACCTGGCTGCAGTACGTGATTCTTGATC
CCGAGCTTCGGGTTGGAAGTGGGTGGGAGAGTTCGAGGCCTTGCGCTTAAGGAGCCCCTTCGCCTCGTGC
TTGAGTTGAGGCCTGGCCTGGGCGCTGGGGCCGCCGCGTGCGAATCTGGTGGCACCTTCGCGCCTGTCTC
GCTGCTTTCGATAAGTCTCTAGCCATTTAAAATTTTTGATGACCTGCTGCGACGCTTTTTTTCTGGCAAG
ATAGTCTTGTAAATGCGGGCCAAGATCTGCACACTGGTATTTCGGTTTTTGGGGCCGCGGGCGGCGACGG
GGCCCGTGCGTCCCAGCGCACATGTTCGGCGAGGCGGGGCCTGCGAGCGCGGCCACCGAGAATCGGACGG
GGGTAGTCTCAAGCTGGCCGGCCTGCTCTGGTGCCTGGCCTCGCGCCGCCGTGTATCGCCCCGCCCTGGG
CGGCAAGGCTGGCCCGGTCGGCACCAGTTGCGTGAGCGGAAAGATGGCCGCTTCCCGGCCCTGCTGCAGG
GAGCTCAAAATGGAGGACGCGGCGCTCGGGAGAGCGGGCGGGTGAGTCACCCACACAAAGGAAAAGGGCC
TTTCCGTCCTCAGCCGTCGCTTCATGTGACTCCACGGAGTACCGGGCGCCGTCCAGGCACCTCGATTAGT
TCTCGAGCTTTTGGAGTACGTCGTCTTTAGGTTGGGGGGAGGGGTTTTATGCGATGGAGTTTCCCCACAC
TGAGTGGGTGGAGACTGAAGTTAGGCCAGCTTGGCACTTGATGTAATTCTCCTTGGAATTTGCCCTTTTT
GAGTTTGGATCTTGGTTCATTCTCAAGCCTCAGACAGTGGTTCAAAGTTTTTTTCTTCCATTTCAGGTGT
CGTGACGTACGGCCACCATGACCGAGTACAAGCCCACGGTGCGCCTCGCCACCCGCGACGACGTCCCCAG
GGCCGTACGCACCCTCGCCGCCGCGTTCGCCGACTACCCCGCCACGCGCCACACCGTCGATCCGGACCGC
CACATCGAGCGGGTCACCGAGCTGCAAGAACTCTTCCTCACGCGCGTCGGGCTCGACATCGGCAAGGTGT
GGGTCGCGGACGACGGCGCCGCCGTGGCGGTCTGGACCACGCCGGAGAGCGTCGAAGCGGGGGCGGTGTT
CGCCGAGATCGGCCCGCGCATGGCCGAGTTGAGCGGTTCCCGGCTGGCCGCGCAGCAACAGATGGAAGGC
CTCCTGGCGCCGCACCGGCCCAAGGAGCCCGCGTGGTTCCTGGCCACCGTCGGAGTCTCGCCCGACCACC
AGGGCAAGGGTCTGGGCAGCGCCGTCGTGCTCCCCGGAGTGGAGGCGGCCGAGCGCGCCGGGGTGCCCGC
CTTCCTGGAGACCTCCGCGCCCCGCAACCTCCCCTTCTACGAGCGGCTCGGCTTCACCGTCACCGCCGAC
GTCGAGGTGCCCGAAGGACCGCGCACCTGGTGCATGACCCGCAAGCCCGGTGCCTGAACGCGTTAAGTCG
ACAATCAACCTCTGGATTACAAAATTTGTGAAAGATTGACTGGTATTCTTAACTATGTTGCTCCTTTTAC
GCTATGTGGATACGCTGCTTTAATGCCTTTGTATCATGCTATTGCTTCCCGTATGGCTTTCATTTTCTCC
TCCTTGTATAAATCCTGGTTGCTGTCTCTTTATGAGGAGTTGTGGCCCGTTGTCAGGCAACGTGGCGTGG
TGTGCACTGTGTTTGCTGACGCAACCCCCACTGGTTGGGGCATTGCCACCACCTGTCAGCTCCTTTCCGG
GACTTTCGCTTTCCCCCTCCCTATTGCCACGGCGGAACTCATCGCCGCCTGCCTTGCCCGCTGCTGGACA
GGGGCTCGGCTGTTGGGCACTGACAATTCCGTGGTGTTGTCGGGGAAATCATCGTCCTTTCCTTGGCTGC
TCGCCTGTGTTGCCACCTGGATTCTGCGCGGGACGTCCTTCTGCTACGTCCCTTCGGCCCTCAATCCAGC
GGACCTTCCTTCCCGCGGCCTGCTGCCGGCTCTGCGGCCTCTTCCGCGTCTTCGCCTTCGCCCTCAGACG
AGTCGGATCTCCCTTTGGGCCGCCTCCCCGCGTCGACTTTAAGACCAATGACTTACAAGGCAGCTGTAGA
TCTTAGCCACTTTTTAAAAGAAAAGGGGGGACTGGAAGGGCTAATTCACTCCCAACGAAGACAAGATCTG
CTTTTTGCTTGTACTGGGTCTCTCTGGTTAGACCAGATCTGAGCCTGGGAGCTCTCTGGCTAACTAGGGA
ACCCACTGCTTAAGCCTCAATAAAGCTTGCCTTGAGTGCTTCAAGTAGTGTGTGCCCGTCTGTTGTGTGA
CTCTGGTAACTAGAGATCCCTCAGACCCTTTTAGTCAGTGTGGAAAATCTCTAGCAGTACGTATAGTAGT
TCATGTCATCTTATTATTCAGTATTTATAACTTGCAAAGAAATGAATATCAGAGAGTGAGAGGAACTTGT
TTATTGCAGCTTATAATGGTTACAAATAAAGCAATAGCATCACAAATTTCACAAATAAAGCATTTTTTTC
ACTGCATTCTAGTTGTGGTTTGTCCAAACTCATCAATGTATCTTATCATGTCTGGCTCTAGCTATCCCGC
CCCTAACTCCGCCCATCCCGCCCCTAACTCCGCCCAGTTCCGCCCATTCTCCGCCCCATGGCTGACTAAT
TTTTTTTATTTATGCAGAGGCCGAGGCCGCCTCGGCCTCTGAGCTATTCCAGAAGTAGTGAGGAGGCTTT
TTTGGAGGCCTAGGGACGTACCCAATTCGCCCTATAGTGAGTCGTATTACGCGCGCTCACTGGCCGTCGT
TTTACAACGTCGTGACTGGGAAAACCCTGGCGTTACCCAACTTAATCGCCTTGCAGCACATCCCCCTTTC
GCCAGCTGGCGTAATAGCGAAGAGGCCCGCACCGATCGCCCTTCCCAACAGTTGCGCAGCCTGAATGGCG
AATGGG
[124 nt withheld, positions 3367-3490]
C
[91 nt withheld, positions 3492-3582]
A
[49 nt withheld, positions 3584-3632]
CCTTTGACGTTGGAGTCCACGTTCTTT
[37 nt withheld, positions 3660-3696]
ACCCTATCTCGGTCTATTCTTTTGATTTATAAGGGATTTTGCCGATTTCGGCCTATTGGTTAAAAAATGA
GCTGATTTAACAAAAATTTAACGCGAATTTTAACAAAATATTAACGCTTACAATTTAGGTGGCACTTTTC
GGGGAAATGTGCGCGGAACCCCTATTTGTTTATTTTTCTAAATACATTCAAATATGTATCCGCTCATGAG
ACAATAACCCTGATAAATGCTTCAATAATATTGAAAAAGGAAGAGTATGAGTATTCAACATTTCCGTGTC
GCCCTTATTCCCTTTTTTGCGGCATTTTGCCTTCCTGTTTTTGCTCACCCAGAAACGCTGGTGAAAGTAA
AAGATGCTGAAGATCAGTTGGGTGCACGAGTGGGTTACATCGAACTGGATCTCAACAGCGGTAAGATCCT
TGAGAGTTTTCGCCCCGAAGAACGTTTTCCAATGATGAGCACTTTTAAAGTTCTGCTATGTGGCGCGGTA
TTATCCCGTATTGACGCCGGGCAAGAGCAACTCGGTCGCCGCATACACTATTCTCAGAATGACTTGGTTG
AGTACTCACCAGTCACAGAAAAGCATCTTACGGATGGCATGACAGTAAGAGAATTATGCAGTGCTGCCAT
AACCATGAGTGATAACACTGCGGCCAACTTACTTCTGACAACGATCGGAGGACCGAAGGAGCTAACCGCT
TTTTTGCACAACATGGGGGATCATGTAACTCGCCTTGATCGTTGGGAACCGGAGCTGAATGAAGCCATAC
CAAACGACGAGCGTGACACCACGATGCCTGTAGCAATGGCAACAACGTTGCGCAAACTATTAACTGGCGA
ACTACTTACTCTAGCTTCCCGGCAACAATTAATAGACTGGATGGAGGCGGATAAAGTTGCAGGACCACTT
CTGCGCTCGGCCCTTCCGGCTGGCTGGTTTATTGCTGATAAATCTGGAGCCGGTGAGCGTGGGTCTCGCG
GTATCATTGCAGCACTGGGGCCAGATGGTAAGCCCTCCCGTATCGTAGTTATCTACACGACGGGGAGTCA
GGCAACTATGGATGAACGAAATAGACAGATCGCTGAGATAGGTGCCTCACTGATTAAGCATTGGTAACTG
TCAGACCAAGTTTACTCATATATACTTTAGATTGATTTAAAACTTCATTTTTAATTTAAAAGGATCTAGG
TGAAGATCCTTTTTGATAATCTCATGACCAAAATCCCTTAACGTGAGTTTTCGTTCCACTGAGCGTCAGA
CCCCGTAGAAAAGATCAAAGGATCTTCTTGAGATCCTTTTTTTCTGCGCGTAATCTGCTGCTTGCAAACA
AAAAAACCACCGCTACCAGCGGTGGTTTGTTTGCCGGATCAAGAGCTACCAACTCTTTTTCCGAAGGTAA
CTGGCTTCAGCAGAGCGCAGATACCAAATACTGTTCTTCTAGTGTAGCCGTAGTTAGGCCACCACTTCAA
GAACTCTGTAGCACCGCCTACATACCTCGCTCTGCTAATCCTGTTACCAGTGGCTGCTGCCAGTGGCGAT
AAGTCGTGTCTTACCGGGTTGGACTCAAGACGATAGTTACCGGATAAGGCGCAGCGGTCGGGCTGAACGG
GGGGTTCGTGCACACAGCCCAGCTTGGAGCGAACGACCTACACCGAACTGAGATACCTACAGCGTGAGCT
ATGAGAAAGCGCCACGCTTCCCGAAGGGAGAAAGGCGGACAGGTATCCGGTAAGCGGCAGGGTCGGAACA
GGAGAGCGCACGAGGGAGCTTCCAGGGGGAAACGCCTGGTATCTTTATAGTCCTGTCGGGTTTCGCCACC
TCTGACTTGAGCGTCGATTTTTGTGATGCTCGTCAGGGGGGCGGAGCCTATGGAAAAACGCCAGCAACGC
GGCCTTTTTACGGTTCCTGGCCTTTTGCTGGCCTTTTGCTCACATGTTCTTTCCTGCGTTATCCCCTGAT
TCTGTGGATAACCGTATTACCGCCTTTGAGTGAGCTGATACCGCTCGCCGCAGCCGAACGACCGAGCGCA
GCGAGTCAGTGAGCGAGGAAGCGGAAGAGCGCCCAATACGCAAACCGCCTCTCCCCGCGCGTTGGCCGAT
TCATTAATGCAGCTGGCACGACAGGTTTCCCGACTGGAAAGCGGGCAGTGAGCGCAACGCAATTAATGTG
AGTTAGCTCACTCATTAGGCACCCCAGGCTTTACACTTTATGCTTCCGGCTCGTATGTTGTGTGGAATTG
TGAGCGGATAACAATTTCACACAGGAAACAGCTATGACCATGATTACGCCAAGCGCGCAATTAACCCTCA
CTAAAGGGAACAAAAGCTGGAGCTGCAAGCTTAATGTAGTCTTATGCAATACTCTTGTAGTCTTGCAACA
TGGTAACGATGAGTTAGCAACATGCCTTACAAGGAGAGAAAAAGCACCGTGCATGCCGATTGGTGGAAGT
AAGGTGGTACGATCGTGCCTTATTAGGAAGGCAACAGACGGGTCTGACATGGATTGGACGAACCACTGAA
TTGCCGCATTGCAGAGATATTGTATTTAAGTGCCTAGCTCGATACATAAACGGGTCTCTCTGGTTAGACC
AGATCTGAGCCTGGGAGCTCTCTGGCTAACTAGGGAACCCACTGCTTAAGCCTCAATAAAGCTTGCCTTG
AGTGCTTCAAGTAGTGTGTGCCCGTCTGTTGTGTGACTCTGGTAACTAGAGATCCCTCAGACCCTTTTAG
TCAGTGTGGAAAATCTCTAGCAGTGGCGCCCGAACAGGGACTTGAAAGCGAAAGGGAAACCAGAGGAGCT
CTCTCGACGCAGGACTCGGCTTGCTGAAGCGCGCACGGCAAGAGGCGAGGGGCGGCGACTGGTGAGTACG
CCAAAAATTTTGACTAGCGGAGGCTAGAAGGAGAGAGATGGGTGCGAGAGCGTCAGTATTAAGCGGGGGA
GAATTAGATCGCGATGGGAAAAAATTCGGTTAAGGCCAGGGGGAAAGAAAAAATATAAATTAAAACATAT
AGTATGGGCAAGCAGGGAGCTAGAACGATTCGCAGTTAATCCTGGCCTGTTAGAAACATCAGAAGGCTGT
AGACAAATACTGGGACAGCTACAACCATCCCTTCAGACAGGATCAGAAGAACTTAGATCATTATATAATA
CAGTAGCAACCCTCTATTGTGTGCATCAAAGGATAGAGATAAAAGACACCAAGGAAGCTTTAGACAAGAT
AGAGGAAGAGCAAAACAAAAGTAAGACCACCGCACAGCAAGCGGCCGCTGATCTTCAGACCTGGAGGAGG
AGATATGAGGGACAATTGGAGAAGTGAATTATATAAATATAAAGTAGTAAAAATTGAACCATTAGGAGTA
GCACCCACCAAGGCAAAGAGAAGAGTGGTGCAGAGAGAAAAAAGAGCAGTGGGAATAGGAGCTTTGTTCC
TTGGGTTCTTGGGAGCAGCAGGAAGCACTATGGGCGCAGCGTCAATGACGCTGACGGTACAGGCCAGACA
ATTATTGTCTGGTATAGTGCAGCAGCAGAACAATTTGCTGAGGGCTATTGAGGCGCAACAGCATCTGTTG
CAACTCACAGTCTGGGGCATCAAGCAGCTCCAGGCAAGAATCCTGGCTGTGGAAAGATACCTAAAGGATC
AACAGCTCCTGGGGATTTGGGGTTGCTCTGGAAAACTCATTTGCACCACTGCTGTGCCTTGGAATGCTAG
TTGGAGTAATAAATCTCTGGAACAGATTTGGAATCACACGACCTGGATGGAGTGGGACAGAGAAATTAAC
AATTACACAAGCTTAATACACTCCTTAATTGAAGAATCGCAAAACCAGCAAGAAAAGAATGAACAAGAAT
TATTGGAATTAGATAAATGGGCAAGTTTGTGGAATTGGTTTAACATAACAAATTGGCTGTGGTATATAAA
ATTATTCATAATGATAGTAGGAGGCTTGGTAGGTTTAAGAATAGTTTTTGCTGTACTTTCTATAGTGAAT
AGAGTTAGGCAGGGATATTCACCATTATCGTTTCAGACCCACCTCCCAACCCCGAGGGGACCCAGAGAGG
GCCTATTTCCCATGATTCCTTCATATTTGCATATACGATACAAGGCTGTTAGAGAGATAATTAGAATTAA
TTTGACTGTAAACACAAAGATATTAGTACAAAATACGTGACGTAGAAAGTAATAATTTCTTGGGTAGTTT
GCAGTTTTAAAATTATGTTTTAAAATGGACTATCATATGCTTACCGTAACTTGAAAGTATTTCGATTTCT
TGGCTTTATATATCTTGTGGAAAGGACGAAACACCGTCTGAGAGGGTGTAGAACTGGTTTTAGAGCTAGA
AATAGCAAGTTAAAATAAGGCTAGTCCGTTATCAACTTGAAAAAGTGGCACCGAGTCGGTGCTTTTTTAA
GCTTGGCGTAACTAGATCTTGAGACAAATGGCAGTATTCATCCACAATTTTAAAAGAAAAGGGGGGATTG
GGGGGTACAGTGCAGGGGAAAGAATAGTAGACATAATAGCAACAGACATACAAACTAAAGAATTACAAAA
ACAAATTACAAAAATTCAAAATTTTCGGGTTTATTACAGGGACAGCAGAGATCCACTTTGGCGCCGGCTC
GAGGGGG
