>Addgene plasmid #77042 | RBKS gRNA (BRDN0001146999) | depositor partial sequence | sequence record 144502 | Target Sequence
TCTGAGAGGGTGTAGAACTG
