>Addgene plasmid #77042 | RBKS gRNA (BRDN0001146999) | addgene partial sequence | sequence record 187003 | hU6-F
TAGAAAGTAATAATTTCTTGGGTAGTTTGCAGCTTTTAAAATTATGTTTTAAAATGGACTATCATATGCT
TACCGTAACTTGAAAGTATTTCGATTTCTTGGCTTTATATATCTTGTGGAAAGGACGAAACACCGTCTGA
GAGGGTGTAGAACTGGTTTTAGAGCTAGAAATAGCAAGTTAAAATAAGGCTAGTCCGTTATCAACTTGAA
AAAGTGGCACCGAGTCGGTGCTTTTTTAAGCTTGGCGTAACTAGATCTTGAGACAAATGGCAGTATTCAT
CCACAATTTTAAAAGAAAAGGGGGGATTGGGGGGTACAGTGCAGGGGAAAGAATAGTAGACATAATAGCA
ACAGACATACAAACTAAAGAATTACAAAAACAAATTACAAAAATTCAAAATTTTCGGGTTTATTACAGGG
ACAGCAGAGATCCACTTTGGCGCCGGCTCGAGGGGGCCCGGGTGCAAAGATGGATAAAGTTTTAAACAGA
GAGGAATCTTTGCAGCTAATGGACCTTCTAGGTCTTGAAAGGAGTGGGAATTGGCTCCGGTGCCCGTCAG
TGGGCAGAGC
